Addgene plasmid #158580: pLX_313-EGFP
Purpose: Lentiviral expression of EGFP
Depositing lab: John Doench & David Root. Depositing organization: Broad Institute. Publication: Massively parallel assessment of human variants with base editor screens. Hanna RE, Hegde M, Fagre CR, DeWeirdt PC, Sangree AK, Szegletes Z, Griffith A, Feeley MN, Sanson KR, Baidi Y, Koblan LW, Liu DR, Neal JT, Doench JG. Cell. 2021 Feb 18;184(4):1064-1080.e20. doi: 10.1016/j.cell.2021.01.012. PubMed 33606977.
Backbone
  Vector backbone: pLX
  Vector type: Mammalian Expression, Lentiviral
Growth in bacteria
  Bacterial resistance: Ampicillin, 100 μg/mL
  Growth temperature: 37°C
  Growth strain: NEB Stable
  Copy number: High Copy
Gene/Insert
  Gene/Insert name: EGFP
  Species: Synthetic
  Cloning method: Unknown
Terms and licenses: Academic/Nonprofit Terms; Industry Terms: Not Available to Industry
Depositor comments: For questions regarding use of this plasmid, please contact David Root. Please visit https://www.biorxiv.org/content/10.1101/2020.05.17.100818v1 for bioRxiv preprint.
How to cite: pLX_313-EGFP was a gift from John Doench & David Root (Addgene plasmid # 158580 ; http://n2t.net/addgene:158580 ; RRID:Addgene_158580)
