[The description below was written by a language model from this plasmid's Addgene catalogue record and pLannotate feature annotations shown in this document.]
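Description:
pLX_313-EGFP is a third-generation-style, self-inactivating HIV-1 lentiviral expression plasmid on the pLX backbone, built for delivering EGFP into mammalian cells. It is propagated in E. coli through a high-copy ColE1/pUC-type origin with ampicillin selection (AmpR under its own bla promoter). The backbone also carries an f1 origin plus lac promoter/operator, lacZα, T3 and T7 remnants inherited from the parental cloning vector.

The viral genome is transcribed from a chimeric RSV promoter fused to a truncated 5' LTR, which makes genomic RNA production Tat-independent. It contains the Ψ packaging signal with a partial gag sequence, the Rev response element for nuclear export of the unspliced genome, and a cPPT/CTS that aids nuclear import. It ends in a ΔU3 3' LTR followed by an SV40 polyadenylation signal.

Two expression units lie within the provirus. An SV40 early promoter/origin drives a hygromycin phosphotransferase gene for selecting transduced cells. Downstream, the strong constitutive human EF-1α promoter drives EGFP. The EGFP coding sequence is flanked by attB1 and attB2 sites, suggesting a Gateway-format ORF cassette, although the record lists the cloning method as unknown. A V5 epitope tag lies just beyond attB2; the record does not say whether it is translated in frame with EGFP or blocked by a stop codon. A WPRE downstream of the cassette enhances transcript stability and expression.

The stated purpose is simply lentiviral expression of EGFP. It was deposited alongside work on base editor screening of human variants, where such a construct would plausibly serve as a fluorescent control or transduction marker, though the record does not specify this role.
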