Features (pLannotate 1.2.2; 33 found; start..end, strand, type, name):
    524..548     -  protein_bind   attB1: mutant version of attB; recombination site for the Gateway® BP reaction BP Clonase™
    568..1746    -  promoter       EF-1α promoter: strong constitutive promoter for human elongation factor EF-1α
   1753..1819    -  CDS            small t antigen (fragment): SV40 (simian virus 40) small t antigen
   1884..2001    -  misc_feature   cPPT/CTS: central polypurine tract and central termination sequence of HIV-1
   2070..3091    -  CDS            HygR (fragment): hygromycin B phosphotransferase confers resistance to hygromycin
   3127..3262    -  rep_origin     SV40 ori: SV40 origin of replication
   3286..3357    -  promoter       SV40 promoter (fragment): SV40 enhancer and early promoter
   3358..3381    -  promoter       SV40 promoter (fragment): SV40 early promoter
   3388..3414    -  CDS            Rev (fragment): human immunodeficiency virus 1 (HIV-1) Rev protein; rev; enhances nuclear export of unspliced and incompletely spliced viral mRNAs
   3791..4024    -  misc_feature   RRE: The Rev response element (RRE) of HIV-1 allows for Rev-dependent mRNA export from the nucleus to the cytoplasm.
   4170..4533    -  CDS            HIV-1 gag (fragment): gag protein from human immunodeficiency virus 1; gag
   4517..4642    -  misc_feature   HIV-1 Ψ: packaging signal of human immunodeficiency virus type 1
   4689..4869    -  LTR            5' LTR (truncated): truncated 5' long terminal repeat (LTR) from HIV-1
   4870..5096    -  promoter       RSV promoter: Rous sarcoma virus enhancer/promoter
   5124..5142    -  promoter       T3 promoter: promoter for bacteriophage T3 RNA polymerase
   5187..5203    -  protein_bind   lac operator: The lac repressor binds to the lac operator to inhibit transcription in E. coli. This inhibition can be relieved by adding lactose or isopropyl-β-D-thiogalactopyranoside (IPTG). lac repressor encoded by lacI
   5211..5241    -  promoter       lac promoter: promoter for the E. coli lac operon
   5256..5277    -  protein_bind   CAP binding site: CAP binding activates transcription in the presence of cAMP. E. coli catabolite activator protein
   5290..5382    -  CDS            lacI (fragment): lac repressor; lacI; The lac repressor binds to the lac operator to inhibit transcription in E. coli. This inhibition can be relieved by adding lactose or isopropyl-β-D-thiogalactopyranoside (IPTG).
   5565..6153    -  rep_origin     ori: high-copy-number ColE1/pMB1/pBR322/pUC origin of replication
   6324..7184    -  CDS            AmpR: β-lactamase; bla; confers resistance to ampicillin, carbenicillin, and related antibiotics
   7185..7289    -  promoter       AmpR promoter: bla
   7342..7770    -  rep_origin     f1 ori (sequence partly withheld): f1 bacteriophage origin of replication; arrow indicates direction of (+) strand synthesis
   7775..7930    -  CDS            lacZα (fragment): LacZα fragment of β-galactosidase; lacZ fragment
   7938..7956    +  promoter       T7 promoter: promoter for bacteriophage T7 RNA polymerase
   7977..8112    -  rep_origin     SV40 ori: SV40 origin of replication
   8152..8273    -  polyA_signal   SV40 poly(A) signal: SV40 polyadenylation signal
   8351..8584    -  LTR            3' LTR (ΔU3): self-inactivating 3' long terminal repeat (LTR) from HIV-1
   8586..8605    -  misc_feature   cPPT/CTS (fragment): central polypurine tract and central termination sequence of HIV-1
   8656..9244    -  misc_feature   WPRE: woodchuck hepatitis virus posttranscriptional regulatory element
   9295..9336    -  CDS            V5 tag: epitope tag from simian virus 5
   9344..9368    +  protein_bind   attB2: mutant version of attB; recombination site for the Gateway® BP reaction BP Clonase™
   9388..503     -  CDS            EGFP (across the origin): EGFP is a basic (constitutively fluorescent) green fluorescent protein published in 1996, derived from Aequorea victoria. It is reported to be a rapidly-maturing weak dimer with moderate acid sensitivity.
>Addgene plasmid #158580 | pLX_313-EGFP | addgene full sequence | sequence record 308783 | Addgene NGS Result
ATCTTGAAGTTCGCCTTGATGCCGTTCTTCTGCTTGTCGGCCATGATATAGACGTTGTGGCTGTTGTAGT
TGTACTCCAGCTTGTGCCCCAGGATGTTGCCGTCCTCCTTGAAGTCGATGCCCTTCAGCTCGATGCGGTT
CACCAGGGTGTCGCCCTCGAACTTCACCTCGGCGCGGGTCTTGTAGTTGCCGTCGTCCTTGAAGAAGATG
GTGCGCTCCTGGACGTAGCCTTCGGGCATGGCGGACTTGAAGAAGTCGTGCTGCTTCATGTGGTCGGGGT
AGCGGCTGAAGCACTGCACGCCGTAGGTCAGGGTGGTCACGAGGGTGGGCCAGGGCACGGGCAGCTTGCC
GGTGGTGCAGATGAACTTCAGGGTCAGCTTGCCGTAGGTGGCATCGCCCTCGCCCTCGCCAGACACGCTG
AACTTGTGGCCGTTTACGTCGCCGTCCAGCTCGACCAGGATGGGCACCACCCCGGTGAACAGCTCCTCGC
CCTTGCTCACCATGGTGAAGGGGGCGGCCGCGGAGCCTGCTTTTTTGTACAAACTTGTTGATCAATCGAT
GCTAGCCTCACGACACCTGAAATGGAAGAAAAAAACTTTGAACCACTGTCTGAGGCTTGAGAATGAACCA
AGATCCAAACTCAAAAAGGGCAAATTCCAAGGAGAATTACATCAAGTGCCAAGCTGGCCTAACTTCAGTC
TCCACCCACTCAGTGTGGGGAAACTCCATCGCATAAAACCCCTCCCCCCAACCTAAAGACGACGTACTCC
AAAAGCTCGAGAACTAATCGAGGTGCCTGGACGGCGCCCGGTACTCCGTGGAGTCACATGAAGCGACGGC
TGAGGACGGAAAGGCCCTTTTCCTTTGTGTGGGTGACTCACCCGCCCGCTCTCCCGAGCGCCGCGTCCTC
CATTTTGAGCTCCCTGCAGCAGGGCCGGGAAGCGGCCATCTTTCCGCTCACGCAACTGGTGCCGACCGGG
CCAGCCTTGCCGCCCAGGGCGGGGCGATACACGGCGGCGCGAGGCCAGGCACCAGAGCAGGCCGGCCAGC
TTGAGACTACCCCCGTCCGATTCTCGGTGGCCGCGCTCGCAGGCCCCGCCTCGCCGAACATGTGCGCTGG
GACGCACGGGCCCCGTCGCCGCCCGCGGCCCCAAAAACCGAAATACCAGTGTGCAGATCTTGGCCCGCAT
TTACAAGACTATCTTGCCAGAAAAAAAGCGTCGCAGCAGGTCATCAAAAATTTTAAATGGCTAGAGACTT
ATCGAAAGCAGCGAGACAGGCGCGAAGGTGCCACCAGATTCGCACGCGGCGGCCCCAGCGCCCAGGCCAG
GCCTCAACTCAAGCACGAGGCGAAGGGGCTCCTTAAGCGCAAGGCCTCGAACTCTCCCACCCACTTCCAA
CCCGAAGCTCGGGATCAAGAATCACGTACTGCAGCCAGGTGGAAGTAATTCAAGGCACGCAAGGGCCATA
ACCCGTAAAGAGGCCAGGCCCGCGGGAACCACACACGGCACTTACCTGTGTTCTGGCGGCAAACCCGTTG
CGAAAAAGAACGTTCACGGCGACTACTGCACTTATATACGGTTCTCCCCCACCCTCGGGAAAAAGGCGGA
GCCAGTACACGACATCACTTTCCCAGTTTACCCCGCGCCACCTTCTCTAGGCACCGGTTCAATTGCCGAC
CCCTCCCCCCAACTTCTCGGGGACTGTGGGCGATGTGCGCTCTGCCCACTGACGGGCACCGGAGCCAATT
CCCACTCCTTTCAAGACCTAGAAGGTCCATTAGCTGCAAAGATTCCTCTCTGTTTAAAACTTTATCCATC
TTTGCACCTGCAGGCCTCGAGCCGGCGCCAAAGTGGATCTCTGCTGTCCCTGTAATAAACCCGAAAATTT
TGAATTTTTGTAATTTGTTTTTGTAATTCTTTAGTTTGTATGTCTGTTGCTATTATGTCTACTATTCTTT
CCCCTGCACTGTACCCCCCAATCCCCCCTTTTCTTTTAAAATTGTGGATGAATACTGCCATTTGTCTCAA
GATCTAGAATTCGTTAACGGCGCGCCTCATTACTGCAGATCCTTTGCCCTAGGACGAGTGCTGGGGCGTC
TGTTTCCACTATCGGCGAGCACTTCCACACAGCCATCGGTCCAGACGGCAGCGCTTCTGCGGGCGATTTG
TGTACGCCCGACAGTCCCGGCTCCGGACCGGACGATTGCGTCGCAGCGACCCTGAGCCCAAGCTGCATCA
TCGAAATTGCCGTCAACCAAGCTCTGATAGAGTTGGTCAAGACCAATGCGGAGCATATAAGCCCGGAGCC
GAGGAGATCCTGCAAGCTCGGGATGCCTCCGCTCGAAGTAGCGGGTCTGCTGCTCCATACAAGCCAACCA
GGGCCTCCAGAAGAAGATGTTGGCGACCTCGTATTGGGAATCCCCGAACATGGCCTCGCTCCAGTCAATG
ACGGCTGTTATGCGGCCATTGTCGGTCAGGACATTGTTGGAGCCGAAATCGGCGTGCACGAGGTGCCGGA
CTTCGGGGCAGTCCTCGGCCCAAAGCATCAGCTCATCGAGAGCCTGGGCGACGGAGGCACTGACGGTGTC
GTCCATCACAGTTTGCCAGTGATACACATGGGGATCAGCAATAGCGCAGATGAAATCGCGCCATGTAGTG
TATTGACCGATTCCTTGAGGTCCGAATGGGCCGAACCCGCTGGTCTGGCTAAGATCGGCGGCAGCGATGG
CATCCATGGCCTCGGCGACGGGCTGGAGAACAGCGGGCAGTTCGGTTTCAGGCAGGTCTTGCAAGGTGAC
ACCCTGTGCACGGCGGGAGATGCAATAGGTCAGGCTCTCGCTGAACTCCCCAATGTCAAGCACTTCGGGA
ATAGGGAGAGCGGCGGATGCAAAGTGCCGATAAACATAGCGATCTTTGTAGAAACCATCGGCGCAGCTAT
TCACCCGCAGGACATATCCACGCCCTCCCACATCGAAGCTGAAAGCCCGAGATTCTTCGCCCTCGGAGAG
CTGCATCAGGTCGGAGACGCTGTCGAACTTTTCGATCAGAAACTTCTCGACAGAGGTAGCGGTGAGTTCA
GGCTTTTTCATGGTGGTACCTCTAGAAAGCTTTTTGCAAAAGCCTAGGCCTCCAAAAAAGCCTCCTCACT
ACTTCTGGAATAGCTCAGAGGCCGAGGCGGCCTCGGCCTCTGCATAAATAAAAAAAATTAGTCAGCCATG
GGGCGGAGAATGGGCGGAACTGGGCGGAGTTAGGGGCGGGATGGGCGGAGTTAGGGGCGGGACTATGGTT
GCTGACTAATTGAGACGCATGCTTTGCATACTTCTGCCTGCTGGGGAGCCTGGGGACTTTCCACACCTGG
TTGCTGACTAATTGAGATGCAATGCATGGGTCCCCTCGGGGTTGGGAGGTGGGTCTGAAACGATAATGGT
GAATATCCCTGCCTAACTCTATTCACTATAGAAAGTACAGCAAAAACTATTCTTAAACCTACCAAGCCTC
CTACTATCATTATGAATAATTTTATATACCACAGCCAATTTGTTATGTTAAACCAATTCCACAAACTTGC
CCATTTATCTAATTCCAATAATTCTTGTTCATTCTTTTCTTGCTGGTTTTGCGATTCTTCAATTAAGGAG
TGTATTAAGCTTGTGTAATTGTTAATTTCTCTGTCCCACTCCATCCAGGTCGTGTGATTCCAAATCTGTT
CCAGAGATTTATTACTCCAACTAGCATTCCAAGGCACAGCAGTGGTGCAAATGAGTTTTCCAGAGCAACC
CCAAATCCCCAGGAGCTGTTGATCCTTTAGGTATCTTTCCACAGCCAGGATTCTTGCCTGGAGCTGCTTG
ATGCCCCAGACTGTGAGTTGCAACAGATGCTGTTGCGCCTCAATAGCCCTCAGCAAATTGTTCTGCTGCT
GCACTATACCAGACAATAATTGTCTGGCCTGTACCGTCAGCGTCATTGACGCTGCGCCCATAGTGCTTCC
TGCTGCTCCCAAGAACCCAAGGAACAAAGCTCCTATTCCCACTGCTCTTTTTTCTCTCTGCACCACTCTT
CTCTTTGCCTTGGTGGGTGCTACTCCTAATGGTTCAATTTTTACTACTTTATATTTATATAATTCACTTC
TCCAATTGTCCCTCATATCTCCTCCTCCAGGTCTGAAGATCAGCGGCCGCTTGCTGTGCGGTGGTCTTAC
TTTTGTTTTGCTCTTCCTCTATCTTGTCTAAAGCTTCCTTGGTGTCTTTTATCTCTATCCTTTGATGCAC
ACAATAGAGGGTTGCTACTGTATTATATAATGATCTAAGTTCTTCTGATCCTGTCTGAAGGGATGGTTGT
AGCTGTCCCAGTATTTGTCTACAGCCTTCTGATGTTTCTAACAGGCCAGGATTAACTGCGAATCGTTCTA
GCTCCCTGCTTGCCCATACTATATGTTTTAATTTATATTTTTTCTTTCCCCCTGGCCTTAACCGAATTTT
TTCCCATCGCGATCTAATTCTCCCCCGCTTAATACTGACGCTCTCGCACCCATCTCTCTCCTTCTAGCCT
CCGCTAGTCAAAATTTTTGGCGTACTCACCAGTCGCCGCCCCTCGCCTCTTGCCGTGCGCGCTTCAGCAA
GCCGAGTCCTGCGTCGAGAGAGCTCCTCTGGTTTCCCTTTCGCTTTCAAGTCCCTGTTCGGGCGCCACTG
CTAGAGATTTTCCACACTGACTAAAAGGGTCTGAGGGATCTCTAGTTACCAGAGTCACACAACAGACGGG
CACACACTACTTGAAGCACTCAAGGCAAGCTTTATTGAGGCTTAAGCAGTGGGTTCCCTAGTTAGCCAGA
GAGCTCCCAGGCTCAGATCTGGTCTAACCAGAGAGACCCGTTTATGTATCGAGCTAGGCACTTAAATACA
ATATCTCTGCAATGCGGCAATTCAGTGGTTCGTCCAATCCATGTCAGACCCGTCTGTTGCCTTCCTAATA
AGGCACGATCGTACCACCTTACTTCCACCAATCGGCATGCACGGTGCTTTTTCTCTCCTTGTAAGGCATG
TTGCTAACTCATCGTTACCATGTTGCAAGACTACAAGAGTATTGCATAAGACTACATTAAGCTTGCAGCT
CCAGCTTTTGTTCCCTTTAGTGAGGGTTAATTGCGCGCTTGGCGTAATCATGGTCATAGCTGTTTCCTGT
GTGAAATTGTTATCCGCTCACAATTCCACACAACATACGAGCCGGAAGCATAAAGTGTAAAGCCTGGGGT
GCCTAATGAGTGAGCTAACTCACATTAATTGCGTTGCGCTCACTGCCCGCTTTCCAGTCGGGAAACCTGT
CGTGCCAGCTGCATTAATGAATCGGCCAACGCGCGGGGAGAGGCGGTTTGCGTATTGGGCGCTCTTCCGC
TTCCTCGCTCACTGACTCGCTGCGCTCGGTCGTTCGGCTGCGGCGAGCGGTATCAGCTCACTCAAAGGCG
GTAATACGGTTATCCACAGAATCAGGGGATAACGCAGGAAAGAACATGTGAGCAAAAGGCCAGCAAAAGG
CCAGGAACCGTAAAAAGGCCGCGTTGCTGGCGTTTTTCCATAGGCTCCGCCCCCCTGACGAGCATCACAA
AAATCGACGCTCAAGTCAGAGGTGGCGAAACCCGACAGGACTATAAAGATACCAGGCGTTTCCCCCTGGA
AGCTCCCTCGTGCGCTCTCCTGTTCCGACCCTGCCGCTTACCGGATACCTGTCCGCCTTTCTCCCTTCGG
GAAGCGTGGCGCTTTCTCATAGCTCACGCTGTAGGTATCTCAGTTCGGTGTAGGTCGTTCGCTCCAAGCT
GGGCTGTGTGCACGAACCCCCCGTTCAGCCCGACCGCTGCGCCTTATCCGGTAACTATCGTCTTGAGTCC
AACCCGGTAAGACACGACTTATCGCCACTGGCAGCAGCCACTGGTAACAGGATTAGCAGAGCGAGGTATG
TAGGCGGTGCTACAGAGTTCTTGAAGTGGTGGCCTAACTACGGCTACACTAGAAGAACAGTATTTGGTAT
CTGCGCTCTGCTGAAGCCAGTTACCTTCGGAAAAAGAGTTGGTAGCTCTTGATCCGGCAAACAAACCACC
GCTGGTAGCGGTGGTTTTTTTGTTTGCAAGCAGCAGATTACGCGCAGAAAAAAAGGATCTCAAGAAGATC
CTTTGATCTTTTCTACGGGGTCTGACGCTCAGTGGAACGAAAACTCACGTTAAGGGATTTTGGTCATGAG
ATTATCAAAAAGGATCTTCACCTAGATCCTTTTAAATTAAAAATGAAGTTTTAAATCAATCTAAAGTATA
TATGAGTAAACTTGGTCTGACAGTTACCAATGCTTAATCAGTGAGGCACCTATCTCAGCGATCTGTCTAT
TTCGTTCATCCATAGTTGCCTGACTCCCCGTCGTGTAGATAACTACGATACGGGAGGGCTTACCATCTGG
CCCCAGTGCTGCAATGATACCGCGAGACCCACGCTCACCGGCTCCAGATTTATCAGCAATAAACCAGCCA
GCCGGAAGGGCCGAGCGCAGAAGTGGTCCTGCAACTTTATCCGCCTCCATCCAGTCTATTAATTGTTGCC
GGGAAGCTAGAGTAAGTAGTTCGCCAGTTAATAGTTTGCGCAACGTTGTTGCCATTGCTACAGGCATCGT
GGTGTCACGCTCGTCGTTTGGTATGGCTTCATTCAGCTCCGGTTCCCAACGATCAAGGCGAGTTACATGA
TCCCCCATGTTGTGCAAAAAAGCGGTTAGCTCCTTCGGTCCTCCGATCGTTGTCAGAAGTAAGTTGGCCG
CAGTGTTATCACTCATGGTTATGGCAGCACTGCATAATTCTCTTACTGTCATGCCATCCGTAAGATGCTT
TTCTGTGACTGGTGAGTACTCAACCAAGTCATTCTGAGAATAGTGTATGCGGCGACCGAGTTGCTCTTGC
CCGGCGTCAATACGGGATAATACCGCGCCACATAGCAGAACTTTAAAAGTGCTCATCATTGGAAAACGTT
CTTCGGGGCGAAAACTCTCAAGGATCTTACCGCTGTTGAGATCCAGTTCGATGTAACCCACTCGTGCACC
CAACTGATCTTCAGCATCTTTTACTTTCACCAGCGTTTCTGGGTGAGCAAAAACAGGAAGGCAAAATGCC
GCAAAAAAGGGAATAAGGGCGACACGGAAATGTTGAATACTCATACTCTTCCTTTTTCAATATTATTGAA
GCATTTATCAGGGTTATTGTCTCATGAGCGGATACATATTTGAATGTATTTAGAAAAATAAACAAATAGG
GGTTCCGCGCACATTTCCCCGAAAAGTGCCACCTAAATTGTAAGCGTTAATATTTTGTTAAAATTCGCGT
TAAATTTTTGTTAAATCAGCTCATTTTTTAACCAATAGGCCGAAATCGGCAAAATCCCTTATAAATCAAA
AGAATAGACCGAGATAGGGT
[37 nt withheld, positions 7441-7477]
AAAGAACGTGGACTCCAACGTCAAAGG
[49 nt withheld, positions 7505-7553]
T
[91 nt withheld, positions 7555-7645]
G
[124 nt withheld, positions 7647-7770]
CCCATTCGCCATTCAGGCTGCGCAACTGTTGGGAAGGGCGATCGGTGCGGGCCTCTTCGCTATTACGCCA
GCTGGCGAAAGGGGGATGTGCTGCAAGGCGATTAAGTTGGGTAACGCCAGGGTTTTCCCAGTCACGACGT
TGTAAAACGACGGCCAGTGAGCGCGCGTAATACGACTCACTATAGGGCGAATTGGGTACGTCCCTAGGCC
TCCAAAAAAGCCTCCTCACTACTTCTGGAATAGCTCAGAGGCCGAGGCGGCCTCGGCCTCTGCATAAATA
AAAAAAATTAGTCAGCCATGGGGCGGAGAATGGGCGGAACTGGGCGGAGTTAGGGGCGGGATGGGCGGAG
TTAGGGGCGGGATAGCTAGAGCCAGACATGATAAGATACATTGATGAGTTTGGACAAACCACAACTAGAA
TGCAGTGAAAAAAATGCTTTATTTGTGAAATTTGTGATGCTATTGCTTTATTTGTAACCATTATAAGCTG
CAATAAACAAGTTCCTCTCACTCTCTGATATTCATTTCTTTGCAAGTTATAAATACTGAATAATAAGATG
ACATGAACTACTATACGTACTGCTAGAGATTTTCCACACTGACTAAAAGGGTCTGAGGGATCTCTAGTTA
CCAGAGTCACACAACAGACGGGCACACACTACTTGAAGCACTCAAGGCAAGCTTTATTGAGGCTTAAGCA
GTGGGTTCCCTAGTTAGCCAGAGAGCTCCCAGGCTCAGATCTGGTCTAACCAGAGAGACCCAGTACAAGC
AAAAAGCAGATCTTGTCTTCGTTGGGAGTGAATTAGCCCTTCCAGTCCCCCCTTTTCTTTTAAAAAGTGG
CTAAGATCTACAGCTGCCTTGTAAGTCATTGGTCTTAAAGTCGACGCGGGGAGGCGGCCCAAAGGGAGAT
CCGACTCGTCTGAGGGCGAAGGCGAAGACGCGGAAGAGGCCGCAGAGCCGGCAGCAGGCCGCGGGAAGGA
AGGTCCGCTGGATTGAGGGCCGAAGGGACGTAGCAGAAGGACGTCCCGCGCAGAATCCAGGTGGCAACAC
AGGCGAGCAGCCAAGGAAAGGACGATGATTTCCCCGACAACACCACGGAATTGTCAGTGCCCAACAGCCG
AGCCCCTGTCCAGCAGCGGGCAAGGCAGGCGGCGATGAGTTCCGCCGTGGCAATAGGGAGGGGGAAAGCG
AAAGTCCCGGAAAGGAGCTGACAGGTGGTGGCAATGCCCCAACCAGTGGGGGTTGCGTCAGCAAACACAG
TGCACACCACGCCACGTTGCCTGACAACGGGCCACAACTCCTCATAAAGAGACAGCAACCAGGATTTATA
CAAGGAGGAGAAAATGAAAGCCATACGGGAAGCAATAGCATGATACAAAGGCATTAAAGCAGCGTATCCA
CATAGCGTAAAAGGAGCAACATAGTTAAGAATACCAGTCAATCTTTCACAAATTTTGTAATCCAGAGGTT
GATTGTCGACTTAACGCGTTGATTGTCGACTTAACCGGTACTAGTTCATTACTACGTAGAATCGAGACCG
AGGAGAGGGTTAGGGATAGGCTTACCGATATCAACCACTTTGTACAAGAAAGCTGGGTCGGCGCGCCCAC
CCTTGGACTTGTACAGCTCGTCCATGCCGAGAGTGATCCCGGCGGCGGTCACGAACTCCAGCAGGACCAT
GTGATCGCGCTTCTCGTTGGGGTCTTTGCTCAGGGCGGACTGGGTGCTCAGGTAGTGGTTGTCGGGCAGC
AGCACGGGGCCGTCGCCGATGGGGGTGTTCTGCTGGTAGTGGTCGGCGAGCTGCACGCTGCCGTCCTCGA
TGTTGTGGCGG
